>Addgene plasmid #206874 | pDEST-SHmOCR | addgene full sequence | sequence record 418165 | Addgene NGS Result
TTAATACGACTCACTATAGGGGAATTGTGAGCGGATAACAATTCCCCTCTAGAAATAATTTTGTTTAACT
TTAAGAAGGAGATATACATATGAGATCTAAGCACCACCACCACAGCGGTCATCATCACACCGGCCATCAT
CACCACAGCGGTAGCCACCACCACAGCGGTACCGGTAGCAGCGGCGTGGACCTGGCGATGAGCAACATGA
CCTACAACAACGTTTTCGATCACGCGTATGAGATGCTGAAAGAAAACATCCGTTACGACGATATTCGTGA
CACCGACGATCTGCACGATGCGATTCATATGGCGGCGGACAACGCGGTGCCGCACTACTATGCGGATATC
CGTAGCGTTATGGCGAGCGAGGGTATTGACCTGGAGTTTGAAGATAGCGGCCTGATGCCGGACACCAAGG
ACGATATCCGTATTCTGCAGGCGCGTATCTATGAGCAACTGACCATTGATCTGTGGGAGGACGCGGAGGA
CCTGCTGAACGAATACCTGGAGGAAGTGGAGGAATATGAGGAAGACGAGGAAGGTACCGGTAGATCTGAT
ATCACAAGTTTGTACAAAAAAGCTGAACGAGAAACGTAAAATGATATAAATATCAATATATTAAATTAGA
TTTTGCATAAAAAACAGACTACATAATACTGTAAAACACAACATATCCAGTCACTATGGCGGCCGCATTA
GGCACCCCAGGCTTTACACTTTATGCTTCCGGCTCGTATAATGTGTGGATTTTGAGTTAGGATCCGTCGA
GATTTTCAGGAGCTAAGGAAGCTAAAATGGAGAAAAAAATCACTGGATATACCACCGTTGATATATCCCA
ATGGCATCGTAAAGAACATTTTGAGGCATTTCAGTCAGTTGCTCAATGTACCTATAACCAGACCGTTCAG
CTGGATATTACGGCCTTTTTAAAGACCGTAAAGAAAAATAAGCACAAGTTTTATCCGGCCTTTATTCACA
TTCTTGCCCGCCTGATGAATGCTCATCCGGAATTCCGTATGGCAATGAAAGACGGTGAGCTGGTGATATG
GGATAGTGTTCACCCTTGTTACACCGTTTTCCATGAGCAAACTGAAACGTTTTCATCGCTCTGGAGTGAA
TACCACGACGATTTCCGGCAGTTTCTACACATATATTCGCAAGATGTGGCGTGTTACGGTGAAAACCTGG
CCTATTTCCCTAAAGGGTTTATTGAGAATATGTTTTTCGTCTCAGCCAATCCCTGGGTGAGTTTCACCAG
TTTTGATTTAAACGTGGCCAATATGGACAACTTCTTCGCCCCCGTTTTCACCATGGGCAAATATTATACG
CAAGGCGACAAGGTGCTGATGCCGCTGGCGATTCAGGTTCATCATGCCGTTTGTGATGGCTTCCATGTCG
GCAGAATGCTTAATGAATTACAACAGTACTGCGATGAGTGGCAGGGCGGGGCGTAAACGCGTCGTTCCAC
TGAGCGTCAGACCCCGTAGAAAAGATCAAAGGATCTTCTTGAGATCCTTTTTTTCTGCGCGTAATCTGCT
GCTTGCAAACAAAAAAACCACCGCTACCAGCGGTGGTTTGTTTGCCGGATCAAGAGCTACCAACTCTTTT
TCCGAAGGTAACTGGCTTCAGCAGAGCGCAGATACCAAATACTGTTCTTCTAGTGTAGCCGTAGTTAGGC
CACCACTTCAAGAACTCTGTAGCACCGCCTACATACCTCGCTCTGCTAATCCTGTTACCAGTGGCTGCTG
CCAGTGGCGATAAGTCGTGTCTTACCGGGTTGGACTCAAGACGATAGTTACCGGATAAGGCGCAGCGGTC
GGGCTGAACGGGGGGTTCGTGCACACAGCCCAGCTTGGAGCGAACGACCTACACCGAACTGAGATACCTA
CAGCGTGAGCTATGAGAAAGCGCCACGCTTCCCGAAGGGAGAAAGGCGGACAGGTATCCGGTAAGCGGCA
GGGTCGGAACAGGAGAGCGCACGAGGGAGCTTCCAGGGGGAAACGCCTGGTATCTTTATAGTCCTGTCGG
GTTTCGCCACCTCTGACTTGAGCGTCGATTTTTGTGATGCTCGTCAGGGGGGCGGAGCCTATGGAAAAAC
GCCAGCAACGCGGCCTTTTTACGGTTCCTGGCCTTTTGCTGGCCTTTTGCTCACATGTTCTTTCCTGCGT
TATCCCCTGATTCTGTGGATAACCGTATTACCGCCTTTGAGTGAGCTGATACCGCTCGCCGCAGCCGAAC
GACCGAGCGCAGCGAGTCAGTGAGCGAGGAAGCGGAAGAGCGCCCAATACGCAAACCGCCTCTCCCCGCG
CGTTGGCCGATTCATTAATGCAGCTGGCACGACAGGTTTCCCGACTGGAAAGCGGGCAGTGAGCGAACGC
AATTAATACGCGTGGATCCGGCTTACTAAAAGCCAGATAACAGTATGCGTATTTGCGCGCTGATTTTTGC
GGTATAAGAATATATACTGATATGTATACCCGAAGTATGTCAAAAAGAGGTATGCTATGAAGCAGCGTAT
TACAGTGACAGTTGACAGCGACAGCTATCAGTTGCTCAAGGCATATATGATGTCAATATCTCCGGTCTGG
TAAGCACAACCATGCAGAATGAAGCCCGTCGTCTGCGTGCCGAACGCTGGAAAGCGGAAAATCAGGAAGG
GATGGCTGAGGTCGCCCGGTTTATTGAAATGAACGGCTCTTTTGCTGACGAGAACAGGGGCTGGTGAAAT
GCAGTTTAAGGTTTACACCTATAAAAGAGAGAGCCGTTATCGTCTGTTTGTGGATGTACAGAGTGATATT
ATTGACACGCCCGGGCGACGGATGGTGATCCCCCTGGCCAGTGCACGTCTGCTGTCAGATAAAGTCTCCC
GTGAACTTTACCCGGTGGTGCATATCGGGGATGAAAGCTGGCGCATGATGACCACCGATATGGCCAGTGT
GCCGGTCTCCGTTATCGGGGAAGAAGTGGCTGATCTCAGCCACCGCGAAAATGACATCAAAAACGCCATT
AACCTGATGTTCTGGGGAATATAAATGTCAGGCTCCCTTATACACAGCCAGTCTGCAGGTCGACCATAGT
GACTGGATATGTTGTGTTTTACAGTATTATGTAGTCTGTTTTTTATGCAAAATCTAATTTAATATATTGA
TATTTATATCATTTTACGTTTCTCGTTCAGCTTTCTTGTACAAAGTGGTGATATCGCTAGCTAGATAGCT
AGAAGCTTGCGGCCGCACAGCTGTATACACGTGCAAGCCAGCCAGAACTCGCTCCTGAAGACCCAGAGGA
TCTCGAGCACCACCACCACCACCACTAATGTTAATTAAGTTGGGCGTTCCTAGGCTGATAAAACAGAATT
TGCCTGGCGGCAGTAGCGCGGTGGTCCCACCTGACCCCATGCCGAACTCAGAAGTGAAACGCCGTAGCGC
CGATGGTAGTGTGGGGTCTCCCCATGCGAGAGTAGGGAACTGCCAGGCATCAAATAAAACGAAAGGCTCA
GTCGAAAGACTGGGCCTTTCGTTTTATCTGTTGTTTGTCGGTGAACGCTCTCCTGAGTAGGACAAATCCG
CCGGGAGCGGATTTGAACGTTGCGAAGCAACGGCCCGGAGGGTGGCGGGCAGGACGCCCGCCATAAACTG
CCAGGCATCAAATTAAGCAGAAGGCCATCCTGACGGATGGCCTTTTTGCGTTTCTACAAACTCTTTTGTT
TATTTTTCTAAATACATTCAAATATGTATCCGCTGAGCAATAACTAGCATAACCCCTTGGGGCCTCTAAA
CGGGTCTTGAGGGGTTTTTTGCTGAAAGGAGGAACTATATCCGGATTGGCGAATGGG
[124 nt withheld, positions 3838-3961]
C
[91 nt withheld, positions 3963-4053]
A
[49 nt withheld, positions 4055-4103]
CCTTTGACGTTGGAGTCCACGTTCTTT
[37 nt withheld, positions 4131-4167]
ACCCTATCTCGGTCTATTCTTTTGATTTATAAGGGATTTTGCCGATTTCGGCCTATTGGTTAAAAAATGA
GCTGATTTAACAAAAATTTAACGCGAATTTTAACAAAATATTAACGTTTACAATTTCTGGCGGCACGATG
GCATGAGATTATCAAAAAGGATCTTCACCTAGATCCTTTTAAATTAAAAATGAAGTTTTAAATCAATCTA
AAGTATATATGAGTAAACTTGGTCTGACAGTTACCAATGCTTAATCAGTGAGGCACCTATCTCAGCGATC
TGTCTATTTCGTTCATCCATAGTTGCCTGACTCCCCGTCGTGTAGATAACTACGATACGGGAGGGCTTAC
CATCTGGCCCCAGTGCTGCAATGATACCGCGAGACCCACGCTCACCGGCTCCAGATTTATCAGCAATAAA
CCAGCCAGCCGGAAGGGCCGAGCGCAGAAGTGGTCCTGCAACTTTATCCGCCTCCATCCAGTCTATTAAT
TGTTGCCGGGAAGCTAGAGTAAGTAGTTCGCCAGTTAATAGTTTGCGCAACGTTGTTGCCATTGCTACAG
GCATCGTGGTGTCACGCTCGTCGTTTGGTATGGCTTCATTCAGCTCCGGTTCCCAACGATCAAGGCGAGT
TACATGATCCCCCATGTTGTGCAAAAAAGCGGTTAGCTCCTTCGGTCCTCCGATCGTTGTCAGAAGTAAG
TTGGCCGCAGTGTTATCACTCATGGTTATGGCAGCACTGCATAATTCTCTTACTGTCATGCCATCCGTAA
GATGCTTTTCTGTGACTGGTGAGTACTCAACCAAGTCATTCTGAGAATAGTGTATGCGGCGACCGAGTTG
CTCTTGCCCGGCGTCAATACGGGATAATACCGCGCCACATAGCAGAACTTTAAAAGTGCTCATCATTGGA
AAACGTTCTTCGGGGCGAAAACTCTCAAGGATCTTACCGCTGTTGAGATCCAGTTCGATGTAACCCACTC
GTGCACCCAACTGATCTTCAGCATCTTTTACTTTCACCAGCGTTTCTGGGTGAGCAAAAACAGGAAGGCA
AAATGCCGCAAAAAAGGGAATAAGGGCGACACGGAAATGTTGAATACTCATACTCTTCCTTTTTCAATCA
TGATTGAAGCATTTATCAGGGTTATTGTCTCATGAGCGGATACATATTTGAATGTATTTAGAAAAATAAA
CAAATAGGTCATGACCAAAATCCCTTAACGTGAGTTTTCGTTCCACTGAGCGTCAGACCCCGTAGAAAAG
ATCAAAGGATCTTCTTGAGATCCTTTTTTTCTGCGCGTAATCTGCTGCTTGCAAACAAAAAAACCACCGC
TACCAGCGGTGGTTTGTTTGCCGGATCAAGAGCTACCAACTCTTTTTCCGAAGGTAACTGGCTTCAGCAG
AGCGCAGATACCAAATACTGTCCTTCTAGTGTAGCCGTAGTTAGGCCACCACTTCAAGAACTCTGTAGCA
CCGCCTACATACCTCGCTCTGCTAATCCTGTTACCAGTGGCTGCTGCCAGTGGCGATAAGTCGTGTCTTA
CCGGGTTGGACTCAAGACGATAGTTACCGGATAAGGCGCAGCGGTCGGGCTGAACGGGGGGTTCGTGCAC
ACAGCCCAGCTTGGAGCGAACGACCTACACCGAACTGAGATACCTACAGCGTGAGCTATGAGAAAGCGCC
ACGCTTCCCGAAGGGAGAAAGGCGGACAGGTATCCGGTAAGCGGCAGGGTCGGAACAGGAGAGCGCACGA
GGGAGCTTCCAGGGGGAAACGCCTGGTATCTTTATAGTCCTGTCGGGTTTCGCCACCTCTGACTTGAGCG
TCGATTTTTGTGATGCTCGTCAGGGGGGCGGAGCCTATGGAAAAACGCCAGCAACGCGGCCTTTTTACGG
TTCCTGGCCTTTTGCTGGCCTTTTGCTCACATGTTCTTTCCTGCGTTATCCCCTGATTCTGTGGATAACC
GTATTACCGCCTTTGAGTGAGCTGATACCGCTCGCCGCAGCCGAACGACCGAGCGCAGCGAGTCAGTGAG
CGAGGAAGCGGAAGAGCGCCTGATGCGGTATTTTCTCCTTACGCATCTGTGCGGTATTTCACACCGCAAT
GGTGCACTCTCAGTACAATCTGCTCTGATGCCGCATAGTTAAGCCAGTATACACTCCGCTATCGCTACGT
GACTGGGTCATGGCTGCGCCCCGACACCCGCCAACACCCGCTGACGCGCCCTGACGGGCTTGTCTGCTCC
CGGCATCCGCTTACAGACAAGCTGTGACCGTCTCCGGGAGCTGCATGTGTCAGAGGTTTTCACCGTCATC
ACCGAAACGCGCGAGGCAGCTGCGGTAAAGCTCATCAGCGTGGTCGTGAAGCGATTCACAGATGTCTGCC
TGTTCATCCGCGTCCAGCTCGTTGAGTTTCTCCAGAAGCGTTAATGTCTGGCTTCTGATAAAGCGGGCCA
TGTTAAGGGCGGTTTTTTCCTGTTTGGTCACTGATGCCTCCGTGTAAGGGGGATTTCTGTTCATGGGGGT
AATGATACCGATGAAACGAGAGAGGATGCTCACGATACGGGTTACTGATGATGAACATGCCCGGTTACTG
GAACGTTGTGAGGGTAAACAACTGGCGGTATGGATGCGGCGGGACCAGAGAAAAATCACTCAGGGTCAAT
GCCAGCGCTTCGTTAATACAGATGTAGGTGTTCCACAGGGTAGCCAGCAGCATCCTGCGATGCAGATCCG
GAACATAATGGTGCAGGGCGCTGACTTCCGCGTTTCCAGACTTTACGAAACACGGAAACCGAAGACCATT
CATGTTGTTGCTCAGGTCGCAGACGTTTTGCAGCAGCAGTCGCTTCACGTTCGCTCGCGTATCGGTGATT
CATTCTGCTAACCAGTAAGGCAACCCCGCCAGCCTAGCCGGGTCCTCAACGACAGGAGCACGATCATGCT
AGTCATGCCCCGCGCCCACCGGAAGGAGCTGACTGGGTTGAAGGCTCTCAAGGGCATCGGTCGAGATCCC
GGTGCCTAATGAGTGAGCTAACTTACATTAATTGCGTTGCGCTCACTGCCCGCTTTCCAGTCGGGAAACC
TGTCGTGCCAGCTGCATTAATGAATCGGCCAACGCGCGGGGAGAGGCGGTTTGCGTATTGGGCGCCAGGG
TGGTTTTTCTTTTCACCAGTGAGACGGGCAACAGCTGATTGCCCTTCACCGCCTGGCCCTGAGAGAGTTG
CAGCAAGCGGTCCACGCTGGTTTGCCCCAGCAGGCGAAAATCCTGTTTGATGGTGGTTAACGGCGGGATA
TAACATGAGCTGTCTTCGGTATCGTCGTATCCCACTACCGAGATGTCCGCACCAACGCGCAGCCCGGACT
CGGTAATGGCGCGCATTGCGCCCAGCGCCATCTGATCGTTGGCAACCAGCATCGCAGTGGGAACGATGCC
CTCATTCAGCATTTGCATGGTTTGTTGAAAACCGGACATGGCACTCCAGTCGCCTTCCCGTTCCGCTATC
GGCTGAATTTGATTGCGAGTGAGATATTTATGCCAGCCAGCCAGACGCAGACGCGCCGAGACAGAACTTA
ATGGGCCCGCTAACAGCGCGATTTGCTGGTGACCCAATGCGACCAGATGCTCCACGCCCAGTCGCGTACC
GTCTTCATGGGAGAAAATAATACTGTTGATGGGTGTCTGGTCAGAGACATCAAGAAATAACGCCGGAACA
TTAGTGCAGGCAGCTTCCACAGCAATGGCATCCTGGTCATCCAGCGGATAGTTAATGATCAGCCCACTGA
CGCGTTGCGCGAGAAGATTGTGCACCGCCGCTTTACAGGCTTCGACGCCGCTTCGTTCTACCATCGACAC
CACCACGCTGGCACCCAGTTGATCGGCGCGAGATTTAATCGCCGCGACAATTTGCGACGGCGCGTGCAGG
GCCAGACTGGAGGTGGCAACGCCAATCAGCAACGACTGTTTGCCCGCCAGTTGTTGTGCCACGCGGTTGG
GAATGTAATTCAGCTCCGCCATCGCCGCTTCCACTTTTTCCCGCGTTTTCGCAGAAACGTGGCTGGCCTG
GTTCACCACGCGGGAAACGGTCTGATAAGAGACACCGGCATACTCTGCGACATCGTATAACGTTACTGGT
TTCACATTCACCACCCTGAATTGACTCTCTTCCGGGCGCTATCATGCCATACCGCGAAAGGTTTTGCGCC
ATTCGATGGTGTCCGGGATCTCGACGCTCTCCCTTATGCGACTCCTGCATTAGGAAGCAGCCCAGTAGTA
GGTTGAGGCCGTTGAGCACCGCCGCCGCAAGGAATGGTGCATGCAAGGAGATGGCGCCCAACAGTCCCCC
GGCCACGGGGCCTGCCACCATACCCACGCCGAAACAAGCGCTCATGAGCCCGAAGTGGCGAGCCCGATCT
TCCCCATCGGTGATGTCGGCGATATAGGCGCCAGCAACCGCACCTGTGGCGCCGGTGATGCCGGCCACGA
TGCGTCCGGCGTAGAGGATCGAGATCGATCTCGATCCCGCGAAA
Features (pLannotate 1.2.2; 32 found; start..end, strand, type, name):
      2..20      +  promoter       T7 promoter: promoter for bacteriophage T7 RNA polymerase
     21..45      +  protein_bind   lac operator: The lac repressor binds to the lac operator to inhibit transcription in E. coli. This inhibition can be relieved by adding lactose or isopropyl-β-D-thiogalactopyranoside (IPTG). lac repressor encoded by lacI
     60..82      +  RBS            RBS: efficient ribosome binding site from bacteriophage T7 gene 10 (Olins and Rangwala, 1989)
    192..542     +  CDS            OCR_BPT7: Experimental evidence at protein level: Swiss-Prot protein existence level 1. Prevents both degradation and modification of T7 DNA by the host restriction-modification complex (PubMed:32039758, PubMed:1095770). Structural mimic of the phosphate backbone of B-form DNA that binds to and completely occupies the DNA-binding sites of all known families of the complex type I DNA restriction enzymes (PubMed:12235377, PubMed:32483229). Thereby, inhibits the restriction endonuclease activity and protects the phage genome as it penetrates into host cytoplasm (PubMed:12235377, PubMed:32483229). Inhibits
    564..688     +  protein_bind   attR1: mutant version of attR; recombination site for the Gateway® LR reaction LR Clonase™
    713..743     +  promoter       lac UV5 promoter: E. coli lac promoter with an "up" mutation
    767..796     +  promoter       cat promoter (fragment): promoter of the E. coli cat gene encoding chloramphenicol acetyltransferase
    797..1456    +  CDS            CmR: chloramphenicol acetyltransferase; cat; confers resistance to chloramphenicol
   1509..2097    +  rep_origin     ori: high-copy-number ColE1/pMB1/pBR322/pUC origin of replication
   2280..2372    +  CDS            lacI (fragment): lac repressor; lacI; The lac repressor binds to the lac operator to inhibit transcription in E. coli. This inhibition can be relieved by adding lactose or isopropyl-β-D-thiogalactopyranoside (IPTG).
   2389..2475    +  intron         PDK intron (fragment): pdk; modified pyruvate orthophosphate dikinase intron from Flaveria trinervia 3.0
   2566..2724    +  CDS            ccdA (fragment): CCDA_ECO57 - Also known as H, letA. Experimental evidence at protein level: Swiss-Prot protein existence level 1. Antitoxin component of a type II toxin-antitoxin (TA) system which inhibits the post-segregational killing (PSK) of plasmid-free cells, also referred to as a plasmid addiction system. Binds to and blocks the activity of CcdB; will also remove bound CcdB protein from the CcdB-GyrA complex by forming a CcdA-CcdB complex, a process termed rejuvenation. Functions as a transcriptional corepressor for the ccdAB operon, repression also requires CcdB (By similarity). From Escherichia coli
   2729..3031    +  CDS            ccdB: CCDB_ECOLI - Also known as G, letB, letD. Experimental evidence at protein level: Swiss-Prot protein existence level 1. Toxic component of a type II toxin-antitoxin (TA) system, functioning in plasmid maintainence. Responsible for the post- segregational killing (PSK) of plasmid-free cells, also referred to as a plasmid addiction system. Half-life of over 2 hours. Cell killing by CcdB is accompanied by filamentation, defects in chromosome and plasmid segregation, defects in cell division, formation of anucleate cells, decreased DNA synthesis and plasmid loss. Interferes with the activity of DN
   3075..3199    -  protein_bind   attR2: mutant version of attR; recombination site for the Gateway® LR reaction LR Clonase™
   3298..3315    +  CDS            9xHis (fragment): 9xHis affinity tag
   3362..3477    +  ncRNA          5S rRNA: Accession: RF00001 - 5S ribosomal RNA
   3481..3567    +  terminator     rrnB T1 terminator: Escherichia coli rrnB; transcription terminator T1 from the E. coli rrnB gene
   3659..3686    +  terminator     rrnB T2 terminator: transcription terminator T2 from the E. coli rrnB gene
   3705..3744    +  promoter       AmpR promoter (fragment): bla
   3754..3801    +  terminator     T7 terminator: transcription terminator for bacteriophage T7 RNA polymerase
   3838..4293    +  rep_origin     f1 ori (sequence partly withheld): f1 bacteriophage origin of replication; arrow indicates direction of (+) strand synthesis
   4408..5268    -  CDS            AmpR: β-lactamase; bla; confers resistance to ampicillin, carbenicillin, and related antibiotics
   5269..5361    -  promoter       AmpR promoter: bla
   5442..6030    +  rep_origin     ori: high-copy-number ColE1/pMB1/pBR322/pUC origin of replication
   6216..6355    -  misc_feature   bom: basis of mobility region from pBR322
   6457..6648    -  CDS            rop: Rop protein, which maintains plasmids at low copy number; rop
   6665..7045    +  CDS            YPB1_ECOLX: Protein predicted: Swiss-Prot protein existence level 4. From Escherichia coli.
   7107..7171    -  CDS            TcR (fragment): tetracycline efflux protein; tet; confers resistance to tetracycline
   7186..7207    -  protein_bind   CAP binding site: CAP binding activates transcription in the presence of cAMP. E. coli catabolite activator protein
   7220..8302    -  CDS            lacI: lac repressor; lacI; The lac repressor binds to the lac operator to inhibit transcription in E. coli. This inhibition can be relieved by adding lactose or isopropyl-β-D-thiogalactopyranoside (IPTG).
   8303..8380    -  promoter       lacI promoter: lacI
   8388..8667    -  CDS            TcR (fragment): tetracycline efflux protein; tet; confers resistance to tetracycline
