[The description below was written by a language model from this plasmid's Addgene catalogue record and pLannotate feature annotations shown in this document.]
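Description:
pDEST-SHmOCR is an empty Gateway destination vector for T7-driven protein expression in E. coli. It was derived from pDest-527 by replacing the original N-terminal 6xHis tag with a 14xHis "SuperHis" tag fused to monomeric OCR (mOCR), inserted via BglII sites. The roughly 8.7 kb plasmid has a pET-like architecture. A T7 promoter with an adjacent lac operator and the T7 gene 10 ribosome binding site drives the fusion reading frame, and a backbone lacI gene supplies repressor so that expression is IPTG-inducible. It also carries AmpR, a ColE1/pBR322-type origin with bom and rop, and an f1 origin. The record lists it as high copy, although rop is annotated.

Downstream of the OCR coding sequence lies the Gateway cassette, in which attR1 and attR2 flank a chloramphenicol resistance gene and the ccdB toxin gene. An LR reaction with an entry clone swaps this cassette for the gene of interest, placing it in frame behind SuperHis-mOCR, and ccdB counter-selects against unrecombined vector. The empty plasmid must therefore be maintained in a ccdB-tolerant strain, under ampicillin plus chloramphenicol selection. The annotation also detects a second ori and small lacI and ccdA fragments inside the cassette. The catalogue lists a C-terminal HSV plus 6xHis tag on the backbone. The feature table shows a His-tag fragment after attR2, followed by rrnB and T7 terminators, but does not annotate the HSV tag or the 14xHis tag.

According to the depositor, the vector is intended for purifying difficult proteins. The 14xHis tag gives very tight binding to nickel affinity resin. The highly acidic mOCR partner, derived from the phage T7 DNA-mimic protein Ocr, promotes folding, limits aggregation and allows ion-exchange purification.
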