Addgene plasmid #206874: pDEST-SHmOCR
Purpose: (Empty Backbone) Empty Gateway pDEST vector for bacterial expression with Super His - Monomeric OCR fusion
Depositing lab: Murray Junop. Depositing organization: University of Western Ontario. Publication: DdrC, a unique DNA repair factor from D. radiodurans, senses and stabilizes DNA breaks through a novel lesion-recognition mechanism. Szabla R, Li M, Warner V, Song Y, Junop M. Nucleic Acids Res. 2024 Jul 22:gkae635. doi: 10.1093/nar/gkae635. PubMed 39036966.
Backbone
  Vector backbone: pDest-527
  Backbone manufacturer: Dominic Esposito (Addgene plasmid # 11518)
  Backbone size (bp): 8695
  Modifications to backbone: Replaced 6xHis tag on pDEST-527 with 14xHis (SuperHis) + monomeric OCR (mOCR) fusion via BglII sites
  Vector type: Bacterial Expression
  Promoter: T7
  Tag / fusion protein: SuperHis (14xHis) + monomeric OCR (mOCR) (N terminal on backbone); HSV + 6xHis (C terminal on backbone)
Growth in bacteria
  Bacterial resistance: Chloramphenicol and Ampicillin, 25 & 100 μg/mL
  Growth temperature: 37°C
  Growth strain: ccdB Survival
  Growth instructions: This is an empty Gateway pDEST vector - must propagate in ccdB-resistant strain such as DB3.1
  Copy number: High Copy
Gene/Insert
  Cloning method: Gateway Cloning
  Sequencing primers: 5′ T7 promoter; 3′ T7 terminator
Terms and licenses: Academic/Nonprofit Terms; Industry Terms: Not Available to Industry
Depositor comments: Useful bacterial expression vector for purifying challenging proteins. SuperHis (14xHis) ensures very high affinity to Ni-IMAC column. mOCR tag is very negatively charged. This promotes proper folding, prevents aggregation and enables purification via ion-exchange. Refer to DelProposto et al 2008 (DOI: 10.1016/j.pep.2008.08.011) for information on mOCR tag fusions.
How to cite: pDEST-SHmOCR was a gift from Murray Junop (Addgene plasmid # 206874 ; http://n2t.net/addgene:206874 ; RRID:Addgene_206874)
