>Addgene plasmid #206874 | pDEST-SHmOCR | depositor partial sequence | sequence record 412680 | Sanger sequencing of fusion tag (using T7 promoter primer)
TTTTGTTTAACTTTAAGAAGGAGATATACATATGAGATCTAAGCACCACCACCACAGCGGTCATCATCAC
ACCGGCCATCATCACCACAGCGGTAGCCACCACCACAGCGGTACCGGTAGCAGCGGCGTGGACCTGGCGA
TGAGCAACATGACCTACAACAACGTTTTCGATCACGCGTATGAGATGCTGAAAGAAAACATCCGTTACGA
CGATATTCGTGACACCGACGATCTGCACGATGCGATTCATATGGCGGCGGACAACGCGGTGCCGCACTAC
TATGCGGATATCCGTAGCGTTATGGCGAGCGAGGGTATTGACCTGGAGTTTGAAGATAGCGGCCTGATGC
CGGACACCAAGGACGATATCCGTATTCTGCAGGCGCGTATCTATGAGCAACTGACCATTGATCTGTGGGA
GGACGCGGAGGACCTGCTGAACGAATACCTGGAGGAAGTGGAGGAATATGAGGAAGACGAGGAAGGTACC
GGTAGATCTGATATCACAAGTTTGTACAAAAAAGCTGAACGAGAAACGTAAAATGATATAAATATCAATA
TATTAAATTAGATTTTGCATAAAAAACAGACTACATAATACTGTAAAACACAACATATCCAGTCACTATG
GCGGCCGCATTAGGCACCCCAGGCTTTACACTTTATGCTTCCGGCTCGTATAATGTGTGGATTTTGAGTT
AGGATCCGTCGAGATTTTCAGGAGCTAAGGAAGCTAAAATGGAGAAAAAAATCACTGGATATACCACCGT
TGATATATCCCAATGGCATCGTAAAGAACATTTTGAGGCATTTCAGTCAGTTGCTCAATGTACCTATAAC
CAGACCGTTCAGCTGGATATTACGGCCTTTTTAAAGACCGTAAAGAAA
